Addgene plasmid #160378: pDule2-Mb haloTyrRS C6
Purpose: C6 HaloTyrosine tRNA synthatase and cognate amber suppressing tRNA derived from M. barkeri.
Depositing lab: Ryan Mehl. Depositing organization: Oregon State University. Publication: Efficient Site-Specific Prokaryotic and Eukaryotic Incorporation of Halotyrosine Amino Acids into Proteins. Jang HS, Gu X, Cooley RB, Porter JJ, Henson RL, Willi T, DiDonato JA, Hazen SL, Mehl RA. ACS Chem Biol. 2020 Feb 21;15(2):562-574. doi: 10.1021/acschembio.9b01026. Epub 2020 Feb 10. PubMed 31994864.
Backbone
  Vector backbone: pDule
  Vector type: Mammalian Expression, Bacterial Expression, Synthetic Biology
Growth in bacteria
  Bacterial resistance: Spectinomycin, 50 μg/mL
  Growth temperature: 37°C
  Growth strain: DH5alpha
  Copy number: Low Copy
Gene/Insert
  Gene/Insert name: C6 HaloTyrosine tRNA synthatase
  Species: Synthetic; Methanosarcina barkeri
  Mutation: L270S, Y271L, N311G, C313T
  Cloning method: Restriction Enzyme; 5′ cloning site NdeI (not destroyed); 3′ cloning site PstI (not destroyed)
  Sequencing primers: 5′ Unknown
Terms and licenses: Academic/Nonprofit Terms; Industry Terms: Not Available to Industry
How to cite: pDule2-Mb haloTyrRS C6 was a gift from Ryan Mehl (Addgene plasmid # 160378 ; http://n2t.net/addgene:160378 ; RRID:Addgene_160378)
