[The description below was written by a language model from this plasmid's Addgene catalogue record and pLannotate feature annotations shown in this document.]
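Description:
pDule2-Mb haloTyrRS C6 is a 5.7 kb genetic code expansion plasmid built on the pDule backbone. It supplies an engineered aminoacyl-tRNA synthetase and, according to the catalogue entry, its cognate amber-suppressing tRNA, both derived from Methanosarcina barkeri. The synthetase is annotated as pylS, the pyrrolysyl-tRNA synthetase that naturally decodes UAG. It carries four substitutions (L270S, Y271L, N311G, C313T), which define the "C6" variant selected for halogenated tyrosine analogues. The coding sequence sits between retained NdeI and PstI sites and is followed by rrnB-derived sequence, including a 5S rRNA segment and the rrnB T1 terminator. The promoter driving the synthetase is not identified in the feature table, and the tRNA gene itself is not annotated, so its position and regulatory elements cannot be stated from this record.

The plasmid replicates from a p15A origin, which is compatible with ColE1-type plasmids, so it can be kept in E. coli alongside a separate expression vector for a target gene carrying an in-frame amber codon. The catalogue lists it as low copy. Selection is by spectinomycin through the aadA (SmR) gene, which is transcribed from an AmpR (bla) promoter. Several tetracycline resistance fragments (tetA/TcR pieces and a partial tet promoter) appear to be disrupted remnants of the parental backbone rather than a working marker, and the short RSF ori, IS1 and capTEV matches are likewise only fragments. The construct is used for site-specific incorporation of halotyrosine amino acids into proteins at UAG codons. The catalogue also lists mammalian expression as a vector type, but no mammalian regulatory elements are annotated.
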