Features (pLannotate 1.2.2; 13 found; start..end, strand, type, name):
    253..849     +  CDS            tetA (fragment): TCR3_ECOLX - Experimental evidence at protein level: Swiss-Prot protein existence level 1. Resistance to tetracycline by an active tetracycline efflux. This is an energy-dependent process that decreases the accumulation of the antibiotic in whole cells. This protein functions as a metal- tetracycline/H(+) antiporter. From Escherichia coli. This protein is used as a marker in many commonly used cloning vectors, such as pBR322 and pACYC184.
    847..904     -  CDS            TcR (fragment): tetracycline efflux protein; tet; confers resistance to tetracycline
   1050..2306    +  CDS            pylS: PYLS_METBA - Experimental evidence at protein level: Swiss-Prot protein existence level 1. Catalyzes the attachment of pyrrolysine to tRNA(Pyl). Pyrrolysine is a lysine derivative encoded by the termination codon UAG. From Methanosarcina barkeri.
   2568..2585    +  CDS            capTEV™ (fragment): composite tag for in vivo biotinylation, TEV protease cleavage, and 6xHis tagging
   2692..2807    +  ncRNA          5S rRNA: Accession: RF00001 - 5S ribosomal RNA
   2811..2897    +  terminator     rrnB T1 terminator: Escherichia coli rrnB; transcription terminator T1 from the E. coli rrnB gene
   2906..2976    +  mobile_element IS1 (fragment): prokaryotic transposable element IS1
   3095..3150    -  rep_origin     RSF ori (fragment): Plasmids containing the RSF 1030 origin of replication can be propagated in E. coli cells that contain additional plasmids with compatible origins.
   3238..3783    -  rep_origin     p15A ori: Plasmids containing the medium-copy-number p15A origin of replication can be propagated in E. coli cells that contain a second plasmid with the ColE1 origin.
   3895..3913    +  promoter       tet promoter (fragment): E. coli promoter for tetracycline efflux protein gene
   3934..4025    +  promoter       AmpR promoter: bla
   4026..4817    +  CDS            SmR: aminoglycoside adenylyltransferase (Murphy, 1985); aadA; confers resistance to spectinomycin and streptomycin
   4930..97      +  CDS            TcR (fragment) (across the origin): tetracycline efflux protein; tet; confers resistance to tetracycline
>Addgene plasmid #160378 | pDule2-Mb haloTyrRS C6 | addgene full sequence | sequence record 315318 | Addgene NGS Result
ATGGAACGGGTTGGCATGGATTGTAGGCGCCGCCCTATACCTTGTCTGCCTCCCCGCGTTGCGTCGCGGT
GCATGGAGCCGGGCCACCTCGACCTGAATGGAAGCCGGCGGCACCTCGCTAACGGATTCACCACTCCAAG
AATTGGAGCCAATCAATTCTTGCGGAGAACTGTGAATGCGCAAACCAACCCTTGGCAGAACATATCCATC
GCGTCCGCCATCTCCAGCAGCCGCACGCGGCGCATCTCGGGCTCCTTGCATGCACCATTCCTTGCGGCGG
CGGTGCTCAACGGCCTCAACCTACTACTGGGCTGCTTCCTAATGCAGGAGTCGCATAAGGGAGAGCGTCT
GGCGAAAGGGGGATGTGCTGCAAGGCGATTAAGTTGGGTAACGCCAGGGTTTTCCCAGTCACGACGTTGT
AAAACGACGGCCAGTGCCAAGCTTAAAAAAAATCCTTAGCTTTCGCTAAGATCTGCAGTGGCGGAAACCC
CGGGAATCTAACCCGGCTGAACGGATTTAGAGTCCATTCGATCTACATGATCAGGTTCCCGCGGCCGCGA
ATTCAGCGTTACAAGTATTACACAAAGTTTTTTATGTTGAGAATATTTTTTTGATGGGGCGCCACTTATT
TTTGATCGTTCGCTCAAAGAAGCGGCGCCAGGGTTGTTTTTCTTTTCACCAGTGAGACGGGCAACAGAAC
GCCATGAGCGGCCTCATTTCTTATTCTGAGTTACAACAGTCCGCACCGCTGCCGGTAGCTCCTTCCGGTG
GGCGCGGGGCATGACTATCGTCGCCGCACTTATGACTGTCTTCTTTATCATGCAACTCGTAGGACAGGTG
CCGGCAGCGCCCAACAGTCCCCCGGCCACGGGGCCTGCCACCATACCCACGCCGAAACAAGCGCCCTGCA
CCATTATGTTCCGGATCTGCATCGCAGGATGCTGCTGGCTACCCTGTGGAACACCTACGGTACCTCGGGT
TGTCAGCCTGTCCCGCTTATAAGATCATACGCCGTTATACGTTGTTTACGCTTTGAGGAATCCCATATGA
TGGATAAAAAACCGCTGGATGTGCTGATTAGCGCGGCCGGCCTGTGGATGAGCCGTACCGGCACCCTGCA
TAAAATCAAACATCATGAAGTGAGCCGCAGCAAAATCTATATTGAAATGGCGTGCGGCGATCATCTGGTG
GTGAACAACAGCCGTAGCTGCCGTACCGCGCGTGCGTTTCGTCATCATAAATACCGCAAAACCTGCAAAC
GTTGCCGTGTGAGCGATGAAGATATCAACAACTTACTGACCCGTAGCACCGAAAGCAAAAACAGCGTGAA
AGTGCGTGTGGTGAGCGCGCCGAAAGTGAAAAAAGCGATGCCGAAAAGCGTGAGCCGTGCGCCGAAACCG
CTGGAAAATAGCGTGAGCGCGAAAGCGAGCACCAACACCAGCCGTAGCGTTCCGAGCCCGGCGAAAAGCA
CCCCGAACAGCAGCGTTCCGGCGTCTGCGCCGGCACCGAGCCTGACCCGCAGCCAGCTGGATCGTGTGGA
AGCGCTGCTGTCTCCGGAAGATAAAATTAGCCTGAACATGGCGAAACCGTTTCGTGAACTGGAACCGGAA
CTGGTGACCCGTCGTAAAAACGATTTTCAGCGCCTGTATACCAACGATCGTGAAGATTATCTGGGCAAAC
TGGAACGTGATATCACCAAATTTTTTGTGGATCGCGGCTTTCTGGAAATTAAAAGCCCGATTCTGATTCC
GGCGGAATATGTGGAACGTATGGGCATTAACAACGACACCGAACTGAGCAAACAAATTTTCCGCGTGGAT
AAAAACCTGTGCCTGCGTCCGACGCTGGCCCCGACCTCGCTGAACTATCTTCGTAAACTGGATCGTATTC
TGCCGGGTCCGATCAAAATTTTTGAAGTGGGCCCGTGCTATCGCAAAGAAAGCGATGGCAAAGAACACCT
GGAAGAATTCACCATGGTTGGTTTTACTCAAATGGGCAGCGGCTGCACCCGTGAAAACCTGGAAGCGCTG
ATCAAAGAATTCCTGGATTATCTGGAAATCGACTTCGAAATTGTGGGCGATAGCTGCATGGTGTATGGCG
ATACCCTGGATATTATGCATGGCGATCTGGAACTGAGCAGCGCGGTGGTGGGTCCGGTTAGCCTGGATCG
TGAATGGGGCATTGATAAACCGTGGATTGGCGCGGGTTTTGGCCTGGAACGTCTGCTGAAAGTGATGCAT
GGCTTCAAAAACATTAAACGTGCGAGCCGTAGCGAAAGCTACTATAACGGCATTAGCACGAACCTGTAAC
TGCAGTTTCAAACGCTAAATTGCCTGATGCGCTACGCTTATCAGGCTACATGATCTCTGCAATATATTGA
GTTTGCGTGCTTTTGTAGGCCGGATAAGGCGTTCACGCCGCATCCGGCAGGAAACAGCAAACAATCCAAA
ACGCCGCGTTCAGCGGCGTTTTTTCTGCGTTTCTTCGCGAATTAATTCCGCTCTCGAGCGAAGCTTGGGC
CCGAACAAAAACTCATCTCAGAAGAGGATCTGAATAGCGCCGTCGACCATCATCATCATCATCATTGAGT
TTAAACGGTCTCCAGCTTGGCTGTTTTGGCGGATGAGAGAAGATTTTCAGCCTGATACAGATTAAATCAG
AACGCAGAAGCGGTCTGATAAAACAGAATTTGCCTGGCGGCAGTAGCGCGGTGGTCCCACCTGACCCCAT
GCCGAACTCAGAAGTGAAACGCCGTAGCGCCGATGGTAGTGTGGGGTCTCCCCATGCGAGAGTAGGGAAC
TGCCAGGCATCAAATAAAACGAAAGGCTCAGTCGAAAGACTGGGCCTTTCGTTTTATCTGTTGTTTGTCG
GTGAACGCTCTCCTGAGTAGGACAAATCCGCCGGGAGCTGTCCCTCCTGTTCAGCTACTGACGGGGTGGT
GCGTAACGGCAAAAGCACCGCCGGACATCAGCGCTAGCGGAGTGTATACTGGCTTACTATGTTGGCACTG
ATGAGGGTGTCAGTGAAGTGCTTCATGTGGCAGGAGAAAAAAGGCTGCACCGGTGCGTCAGCAGAATATG
TGATACAGGATATATTCCGCTTCCTCGCTCACTGACTCGCTACGCTCGGTCGTTCGACTGCGGCGAGCGG
AAATGGCTTACGAACGGGGCGGAGATTTCCTGGAAGATGCCAGGAAGATACTTAACAGGGAAGTGAGAGG
GCCGCGGCAAAGCCGTTTTTCCATAGGCTCCGCCCCCCTGACAAGCATCACGAAATCTGACGCTCAAATC
AGTGGTGGCGAAACCCGACAGGACTATAAAGATACCAGGCGTTTCCCCCTGGCGGCTCCCTCGTGCGCTC
TCCTGTTCCTGCCTTTCGGTTTACCGGTGTCATTCCGCTGTTATGGCCGCGTTTGTCTCATTCCACGCCT
GACACTCAGTTCCGGGTAGGCAGTTCGCTCCAAGCTGGACTGTATGCACGAACCCCCCGTTCAGTCCGAC
CGCTGCGCCTTATCCGGTAACTATCGTCTTGAGTCCAACCCGGAAAGACATGCAAAAGCACCACTGGCAG
CAGCCACTGGTAATTGATTTAGAGGAGTTAGTCTTGAAGTCATGCGCCGGTTAAGGCTAAACTGAAAGGA
CAAGTTTTGGTGACTGCGCTCCTCCAAGCCAGTTACCTCGGTTCAAAGAGTTGGTAGCTCAGAGAACCTT
CGAAAAACCGCCCTGCAAGGCGGTTTTTTCGTTTTCAGAGCAAGAGTTTACGCGCAGACCAAAACGATCT
CAAGAAGATCATCTTATTAATCAGATAAAATATTTCTAGATTTCAGTGCAATTTATCTCTTCAAATGTAG
CACCTGAAGTCAGCCCCATACGATATAAGTTGTAATTCTCATGTTTGACAGCTTATCATCGATGCGACCG
AGTGAGCTAGCTATTTGTTTATTTTTCTAAATACATTCAAATATGTATCCGCTCATGAGACAATAACCCT
GATAAATGCTTCAATAATATTGAAAAAGGAAGAGTATGAGGGAAGCGGTGATCGCCGAAGTATCGACTCA
ACTATCAGAGGTAGTTGGCGTCATCGAGCGCCATCTCGAACCGACGTTGCTGGCCGTACATTTGTACGGC
TCCGCAGTGGATGGCGGCCTGAAGCCACACAGTGATATTGATTTGCTGGTTACGGTGACCGTAAGGCTTG
ATGAAACAACGCGGCGAGCTTTGATCAACGACCTTTTGGAAACTTCGGCTTCCCCTGGAGAGAGCGAGAT
TCTCCGCGCTGTAGAAGTCACCATTGTTGTGCACGACGACATCATTCCGTGGCGTTATCCAGCTAAGCGC
GAACTGCAATTTGGAGAATGGCAGCGCAATGACATTCTTGCAGGTATCTTCGAGCCAGCCACGATCGACA
TTGATCTGGCTATCTTGCTGACAAAAGCAAGAGAACATAGCGTTGCCTTGGTAGGTCCAGCGGCGGAGGA
ACTCTTTGATCCGGTTCCTGAACAGGATCTATTTGAGGCGCTAAATGAAACCTTAACGCTATGGAACTCG
CCGCCCGACTGGGCTGGCGATGAGCGAAATGTAGTGCTTACGTTGTCCCGCATTTGGTACAGCGCAGTAA
CCGGCAAAATCGCGCCGAAGGATGTCGCTGCCGACTGGGCAATGGAGCGCCTGCCGGCCCAGTATCAGCC
CGTCATACTTGAAGCTAGACAGGCTTATCTTGGACAAGAAGAAGATCGCTTGGCCTCGCGCGCAGATCAG
TTGGAAGAATTTGTCCACTACGTGAAAGGCGAGATCACCAAGGTAGTCGGCAAATAATGTCTAACAATTC
GTTCAAGCCGAGGGGCCGCAAGATCCGGCCACGATGACCCGGTCGTCGGTTCAGGGCAGGGTCGTTAAAT
AGCCGCTTATGTCTATTGCTGGTTTACCGGGATCCTCTACGCCGGACGCATCGTGGCCGGCATCACCGGC
GCCACAGGTGCGGTTGCTGGCGCCTATATCGCCGACATCACCGATGGGGAAGATCGGGCTCGCCACTTCG
GGCTCATGAGCGCTTGTTTCGGCGTGGGTATGGTGGCAGGCCCCGTGGCCGGGGGACTGTTGGGCGCCAT
CTCCTTGCATGCACCATTCCTTGCGGCGGCGGTGCTCAACGGCCTCAACCTACTACTGGGCTGCTTCCTA
ATGCAGGAGTCGCATAAGGGAGAGCGTCGACCGATGCCCTTGAGAGCCTTCAACCCAGTCAGCTCCTTCC
GGTGGGCGCGGGGCATGACTATCGTCGCCGCACTTATGACTGTCTTCTTTATCATGCAACTCGTAGGACA
GGTGCCGGCAGCGCTCTGGGTCATTTTCGGCGAGGACCGCTTTCGCTGGAGCGCGACGATGATCGGCCTG
TCGCTTGCGGTATTCGGAATCTTGCACGCCCTCGCTCAAGCCTTCGTCACTGGTCCCGCCACCAAACGTT
TCGGCGAGAAGCAGGCCATTATCGCCGGCATGGCGGCCGACGCGCTGGGCTACGTCTTGCTGGCGTTCGC
GACGCGAGGCTGGATGGCCTTCCCCATTATGATTCTTCTCGCTTCCGGCGGCATCGGGATGCCCGCGTTG
CAGGCCATGCTGTCCAGGCAGGTAGATGACGACCATCAGGGACAGCTTCAAGGATCGCTCGCGGCTCTTA
CCAGCCTAACTTCGATCATTGGACCGCTGATCGTCACGGCGATTTATGCCGCCTCGGCGAGCAC
